Addgene plasmid #147813: pT7-EGFP-C1-HsDCP2-F404AF407AF409A_V
Purpose: Mammalian Expression of HsDCP2-F404AF407AF409A
Depositing lab: Elisa Izaurralde. Depositing organization: Max Planck Institute for Developmental Biology. Publication: The activation of the decapping enzyme DCP2 by DCP1 occurs on the EDC4 scaffold and involves a conserved loop in DCP1. Chang CT, Bercovich N, Loh B, Jonas S, Izaurralde E. Nucleic Acids Res. 2014 Apr;42(8):5217-33. doi: 10.1093/nar/gku129. Epub 2014 Feb 8. PubMed 24510189.
Backbone
  Vector backbone: Unknown
  Vector type: Mammalian Expression
Growth in bacteria
  Bacterial resistance: Kanamycin, 50 μg/mL
  Growth temperature: 37°C
  Growth strain: DH5alpha
  Copy number: High Copy
Gene/Insert
  Gene/Insert name: HsDCP2-F404AF407AF409A
  Species: H. sapiens (human)
  Mutation: two silent mutations compared to the sequence given by NCBI: AY135173.1
  Entrez Gene: DCP2 (a.k.a. NUDT20)
  Cloning method: Unknown
Terms and licenses: Academic/Nonprofit Terms; Industry Terms: Not Available to Industry
Depositor comments: Plasmids from this collection were made available to the research community and donated after the lab closed. Please note that the sequence provided by the depositing laboratory may be theoretical/predicted or based on Sanger sequencing results. There may be discrepancies between sequencing results obtained by Addgene and the depositor sequence. If an Addgene verified sequence is not available, please contact before placing your order to request that our lab fully sequence the plasmid.
How to cite: pT7-EGFP-C1-HsDCP2-F404AF407AF409A_V was a gift from Elisa Izaurralde (Addgene plasmid # 147813 ; http://n2t.net/addgene:147813 ; RRID:Addgene_147813)
