[The description below was written by a language model from this plasmid's Addgene catalogue record and pLannotate feature annotations shown in this document.]
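Description:
pT7-EGFP-C1-HsDCP2-F404AF407AF409A_V is a mammalian expression plasmid of about 6 kb that produces human DCP2, the catalytic subunit of the mRNA decapping complex, as an N-terminal EGFP fusion. The catalogue lists the backbone as unknown, but the name and feature layout are consistent with an EGFP-C1-style vector into which a T7 promoter has been added. The CMV immediate-early enhancer and promoter drive transcription in mammalian cells. The bacteriophage T7 promoter lies just upstream of the EGFP coding sequence, so it could also support transcription by T7 RNA polymerase. EGFP is followed by the DCP2 open reading frame, and the transcript ends at an SV40 polyadenylation signal. As the name indicates, the insert carries three phenylalanine-to-alanine substitutions at positions 404, 407 and 409. The record also notes two silent changes relative to the reference cDNA.

The plasmid replicates in E. coli from a high-copy ColE1/pUC-type origin and also carries an f1 origin for single-stranded DNA production. Selection relies on one Tn5 NeoR/KanR gene placed behind tandem bacterial (bla) and SV40 early promoters and terminated by an HSV TK poly(A) signal. This gene gives kanamycin resistance in bacteria and allows G418 selection in mammalian cells. Several short annotated fragments (HIV-1 LTR, large T antigen, ble, bGH poly(A)) are probably incidental sequence matches within backbone regions rather than functional elements.

The record states the purpose only as mammalian expression of this DCP2 mutant. The associated publication concerns activation of DCP2 by DCP1 on the EDC4 scaffold, which suggests use in studying decapping complex assembly, with the EGFP tag available for localisation or pull-down. The specific effect of the triple mutation is not given.
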