Features (pLannotate 1.2.2; 17 found; start..end, strand, type, name):
      1..304     +  enhancer       CMV enhancer: human cytomegalovirus immediate early enhancer
    305..508     +  promoter       CMV promoter: human cytomegalovirus (CMV) immediate early promoter
    504..537     +  LTR            5' LTR (truncated) (fragment): truncated 5' long terminal repeat (LTR) from HIV-1
    553..571     +  promoter       T7 promoter: promoter for bacteriophage T7 RNA polymerase
    605..1321    +  CDS            EGFP: EGFP is a basic (constitutively fluorescent) green fluorescent protein published in 1996, derived from Aequorea victoria. It is reported to be a rapidly-maturing weak dimer with moderate acid sensitivity.
   1337..2596    +  CDS            DCP2 (sequence partly withheld): DCP2_HUMAN - Also known as NUDT20. Experimental evidence at protein level: Swiss-Prot protein existence level 1. Decapping metalloenzyme that catalyzes the cleavage of the cap structure on mRNAs (PubMed:12417715, PubMed:12218187, PubMed:12923261, PubMed:21070968, PubMed:28002401). Removes the 7- methyl guanine cap structure from mRNA molecules, yielding a 5'- phosphorylated mRNA fragment and 7m-GDP (PubMed:12486012, PubMed:12923261, PubMed:21070968, PubMed:28002401). Necessary for the degradation of mRNAs, both in normal mRNA turnover and in nonsense- mediated mRNA decay (PubMed:14527413). Pla
   2622..2706    +  CDS            large T antigen (fragment): large T antigen from SV40 (simian virus 40)
   2729..2850    +  polyA_signal   SV40 poly(A) signal: SV40 polyadenylation signal
   2884..3312    -  rep_origin     f1 ori (sequence partly withheld): f1 bacteriophage origin of replication; arrow indicates direction of (+) strand synthesis
   3339..3443    +  promoter       AmpR promoter: bla
   3445..3802    +  promoter       SV40 promoter: SV40 enhancer and early promoter
   3837..4631    +  CDS            NeoR/KanR: aminoglycoside phosphotransferase from Tn5; aph(3')-II (or nptII); confers resistance to neomycin, kanamycin, and G418 (Geneticin®)
   4652..4804    +  CDS            ble (fragment): BLE_KLEPN - Experimental evidence at protein level: Swiss-Prot protein existence level 1. Binding protein with a strong affinity to the bleomycin family of antibiotics. Binds to CL990; an antimitotic-antibiotic compound. From Klebsiella pneumoniae.
   4863..4910    +  polyA_signal   HSV TK poly(A) signal: herpes simplex virus thymidine kinase polyadenylation signal (Cole and Stacy, 1985)
   5001..5017    -  polyA_signal   bGH poly(A) signal (fragment): bovine growth hormone polyadenylation signal
   5239..5827    +  rep_origin     ori: high-copy-number ColE1/pMB1/pBR322/pUC origin of replication
   5942..6001    +  enhancer       CMV enhancer (fragment): human cytomegalovirus immediate early enhancer
>Addgene plasmid #147813 | pT7-EGFP-C1-HsDCP2-F404AF407AF409A_V | addgene full sequence | sequence record 386574 | Addgene NGS Result
CGTTACATAACTTACGGTAAATGGCCCGCCTGGCTGACCGCCCAACGACCCCCGCCCATTGACGTCAATA
ATGACGTATGTTCCCATAGTAACGCCAATAGGGACTTTCCATTGACGTCAATGGGTGGAGTATTTACGGT
AAACTGCCCACTTGGCAGTACATCAAGTGTATCATATGCCAAGTACGCCCCCTATTGACGTCAATGACGG
TAAATGGCCCGCCTGGCATTATGCCCAGTACATGACCTTATGGGACTTTCCTACTTGGCAGTACATCTAC
GTATTAGTCATCGCTATTACCATGGTGATGCGGTTTTGGCAGTACATCAATGGGCGTGGATAGCGGTTTG
ACTCACGGGGATTTCCAAGTCTCCACCCCATTGACGTCAATGGGAGTTTGTTTTGGCACCAAAATCAACG
GGACTTTCCAAAATGTCGTAACAACTCCGCCCCATTGACGCAAATGGGCGGTAGGCGTGTACGGTGGGAG
GTCTATATAAGCAGAGCTCTCTGGCTAACTAGAGAACCCACTGCTTACTGGCTTATCGAAATTAATACGA
CTCACTATAGGGAGACCCAAGCTCTAGCGCTACCGGTCGCCACCATGGTGAGCAAGGGCGAGGAGCTGTT
CACCGGGGTGGTGCCCATCCTGGTCGAGCTGGACGGCGACGTAAACGGCCACAAGTTCAGCGTGTCCGGC
GAGGGCGAGGGCGATGCCACCTACGGCAAGCTGACCCTGAAGTTCATCTGCACCACCGGCAAGCTGCCCG
TGCCCTGGCCCACCCTCGTGACCACCCTGACCTACGGCGTGCAGTGCTTCAGCCGCTACCCCGACCACAT
GAAGCAGCACGACTTCTTCAAGTCCGCCATGCCCGAAGGCTACGTCCAGGAGCGCACCATCTTCTTCAAG
GACGACGGCAACTACAAGACCCGCGCCGAGGTGAAGTTCGAGGGCGACACCCTGGTGAACCGCATCGAGC
TGAAGGGCATCGACTTCAAGGAGGACGGCAACATCCTGGGGCACAAGCTGGAGTACAACTACAACAGCCA
CAACGTCTATATCATGGCCGACAAGCAGAAGAACGGCATCAAGGTGAACTTCAAGATCCGCCACAACATC
GAGGACGGCAGCGTGCAGCTCGCCGACCACTACCAGCAGAACACCCCCATCGGCGACGGCCCCGTGCTGC
TGCCCGACAACCACTACCTGAGCACCCAGTCCGCCCTGAGCAAAGACCCCAACGAGAAGCGCGATCACAT
GGTCCTGCTGGAGTTCGTGACCGCCGCCGGGATCACTCTCGGCATGGACGAGCTGTACAAGTCCGGACTC
AGATCTATGGAGACCAAACGGGTGGAGATTCCCGGCAGCGTCCTGGACGATCTCTGCAGCCGATTTATTT
TGCATATTCCCAGCGAGGAAAGAGACAATGCAATCCGAGTGTGTTTTCAGATTGAACTTGCCCATTGGTT
TTACTTGGATTTCTACATGCAGAACACACCAGGATTACCTCAGTGTGGGATAAGAGACTTTGCTAAAGCT
GTCTTCAGTCATTGTCCGTTTTTGCTGCCTCAAGGTGAAGATGTGGAAAAAGTTTTGGATGAATGGAAGG
AATATAAAATG
[447 nt withheld, positions 1622-2068]
GATTCCTCAGACAGTGACAATGGATTTTCCTCAACTGGTAGCACGCCGGCTAAACCCACTGTGGAAAAAT
TGAGTCGAACCAAATTCCGCCACAGTCAGCAGTTATTTCCTGACGGTTCTCCTGGTGACCAGTGGGTAAA
GCACAGGCAACCACTGCAGCAAAAGCCATATAATAATCATTCTGAAATGTCTGACCTTTTAAAAGGAAAG
AATCAAAGTATGAGGGGAAATGGCAGAAAACAGTATCAAGATTCACCTAATCAAAAGAAAAGAACAAATG
GGCTTCAGCCAGCAAAGCAGCAGAATTCTTTGATGAAGTGTGAAAAGAAACTTCATCCACGGAAACTTCA
GGATAATTTTGAAACAGATGCTGTATATGACTTGCCTAGCTCCAGTGAAGACCAGTTGCTAGAACATGCC
GAGGGACAGCCCGTGGCATGTAATGGACATTGCAAGTTCCCCTTTTCATCCAGAGCCGCTTTGAGTGCCA
AGGCTGACCATAATGCTATAATGAAAATCTTGGACCTTTGAGGATCCACCGGATCTAGATAACTGATCAT
AATCAGCCATACCACATTTGTAGAGGTTTTACTTGCTTTAAAAAACCTCCCACACCTCCCCCTGAACCTG
AAACATAAAATGAATGCAATTGTTGTTGTTAACTTGTTTATTGCAGCTTATAATGGTTACAAATAAAGCA
ATAGCATCACAAATTTCACAAATAAAGCATTTTTTTCACTGCATTCTAGTTGTGGTTTGTCCAAACTCAT
CAATGTATCTTAACGCGTAAATTGTAAGCGTTAATATTTTGTTAAAATTCGCGTTAAATTTTTGTTAAAT
CAGCTCATTTTTTAACCAATAGGCCGAAATCGGCAAAATCCCTTATAAATCAAAAGAATAGACCGAGATA
GGGT
[37 nt withheld, positions 2983-3019]
AAAGAACGTGGACTCCAACGTCAAAGG
[49 nt withheld, positions 3047-3095]
T
[91 nt withheld, positions 3097-3187]
G
[124 nt withheld, positions 3189-3312]
CAGGTGGCACTTTTCGGGGAAATGTGCGCGGAACCCCTATTTGTTTATTTTTCTAAATACATTCAAATAT
GTATCCGCTCATGAGACAATAACCCTGATAAATGCTTCAATAATATTGAAAAAGGAAGAGTCCTGAGGCG
GAAAGAACCAGCTGTGGAATGTGTGTCAGTTAGGGTGTGGAAAGTCCCCAGGCTCCCCAGCAGGCAGAAG
TATGCAAAGCATGCATCTCAATTAGTCAGCAACCAGGTGTGGAAAGTCCCCAGGCTCCCCAGCAGGCAGA
AGTATGCAAAGCATGCATCTCAATTAGTCAGCAACCATAGTCCCGCCCCTAACTCCGCCCATCCCGCCCC
TAACTCCGCCCAGTTCCGCCCATTCTCCGCCCCATGGCTGACTAATTTTTTTTATTTATGCAGAGGCCGA
GGCCGCCTCGGCCTCTGAGCTATTCCAGAAGTAGTGAGGAGGCTTTTTTGGAGGCCTAGGCTTTTGCAAA
GATCGATCAAGAGACAGGATGAGGATCGTTTCGCATGATTGAACAAGATGGATTGCACGCAGGTTCTCCG
GCCGCTTGGGTGGAGAGGCTATTCGGCTATGACTGGGCACAACAGACAATCGGCTGCTCTGATGCCGCCG
TGTTCCGGCTGTCAGCGCAGGGGCGCCCGGTTCTTTTTGTCAAGACCGACCTGTCCGGTGCCCTGAATGA
ACTGCAAGACGAGGCAGCGCGGCTATCGTGGCTGGCCACGACGGGCGTTCCTTGCGCAGCTGTGCTCGAC
GTTGTCACTGAAGCGGGAAGGGACTGGCTGCTATTGGGCGAAGTGCCGGGGCAGGATCTCCTGTCATCTC
ACCTTGCTCCTGCCGAGAAAGTATCCATCATGGCTGATGCAATGCGGCGGCTGCATACGCTTGATCCGGC
TACCTGCCCATTCGACCACCAAGCGAAACATCGCATCGAGCGAGCACGTACTCGGATGGAAGCCGGTCTT
GTCGATCAGGATGATCTGGACGAAGAGCATCAGGGGCTCGCGCCAGCCGAACTGTTCGCCAGGCTCAAGG
CGAGCATGCCCGACGGCGAGGATCTCGTCGTGACCCATGGCGATGCCTGCTTGCCGAATATCATGGTGGA
AAATGGCCGCTTTTCTGGATTCATCGACTGTGGCCGGCTGGGTGTGGCGGACCGCTATCAGGACATAGCG
TTGGCTACCCGTGATATTGCTGAAGAGCTTGGCGGCGAATGGGCTGACCGCTTCCTCGTGCTTTACGGTA
TCGCCGCTCCCGATTCGCAGCGCATCGCCTTCTATCGCCTTCTTGACGAGTTCTTCTGAGCGGGACTCTG
GGGTTCGAAATGACCGACCAAGCGACGCCCAACCTGCCATCACGAGATTTCGATTCCACCGCCGCCTTCT
ATGAAAGGTTGGGCTTCGGAATCGTTTTCCGGGACGCCGGCTGGATGATCCTCCAGCGCGGGGATCTCAT
GCTGGAGTTCTTCGCCCACCCTAGGGGGAGGCTAACTGAAACACGGAAGGAGACAATACCGGAAGGAACC
CGCGCTATGACGGCAATAAAAAGACAGAATAAAACGCACGGTGTTGGGTCGTTTGTTCATAAACGCGGGG
TTCGGTCCCAGGGCTGGCACTCTGTCGATACCCCACCGAGACCCCATTGGGGCCAATACGCCCGCGTTTC
TTCCTTTTCCCCACCCCACCCCCCAAGTTCGGGTGAAGGCCCAGGGCTCGCAGCCAACGTCGGGGCGGCA
GGCCCTGCCATAGCCTCAGGTTACTCATATATACTTTAGATTGATTTAAAACTTCATTTTTAATTTAAAA
GGATCTAGGTGAAGATCCTTTTTGATAATCTCATGACCAAAATCCCTTAACGTGAGTTTTCGTTCCACTG
AGCGTCAGACCCCGTAGAAAAGATCAAAGGATCTTCTTGAGATCCTTTTTTTCTGCGCGTAATCTGCTGC
TTGCAAACAAAAAAACCACCGCTACCAGCGGTGGTTTGTTTGCCGGATCAAGAGCTACCAACTCTTTTTC
CGAAGGTAACTGGCTTCAGCAGAGCGCAGATACCAAATACTGTTCTTCTAGTGTAGCCGTAGTTAGGCCA
CCACTTCAAGAACTCTGTAGCACCGCCTACATACCTCGCTCTGCTAATCCTGTTACCAGTGGCTGCTGCC
AGTGGCGATAAGTCGTGTCTTACCGGGTTGGACTCAAGACGATAGTTACCGGATAAGGCGCAGCGGTCGG
GCTGAACGGGGGGTTCGTGCACACAGCCCAGCTTGGAGCGAACGACCTACACCGAACTGAGATACCTACA
GCGTGAGCTATGAGAAAGCGCCACGCTTCCCGAAGGGAGAAAGGCGGACAGGTATCCGGTAAGCGGCAGG
GTCGGAACAGGAGAGCGCACGAGGGAGCTTCCAGGGGGAAACGCCTGGTATCTTTATAGTCCTGTCGGGT
TTCGCCACCTCTGACTTGAGCGTCGATTTTTGTGATGCTCGTCAGGGGGGCGGAGCCTATGGAAAAACGC
CAGCAACGCGGCCTTTTTACGGTTCCTGGCCTTTTGCTGGCCTTTTGCTCACATGTTCTTTCCTGCGTTA
TCCCCTGATTCTGTGGATAACCGTATTACCGCCATGCATTAGTTATTAATAGTAATCAATTACGGGGTCA
TTAGTTCATAGCCCATATATGGAGTTCCG
